Addgene plasmid #29688: DsRed-Rab5-QL
Depositing lab: Edward De Robertis. Depositing organization: University of California, Los Angeles (UCLA). Publication: Wnt signaling requires sequestration of glycogen synthase kinase 3 inside multivesicular endosomes. Taelman VF, Dobrowolski R, Plouhinec JL, Fuentealba LC, Vorwald PP, Gumper I, Sabatini DD, De Robertis EM. Cell. 2010 Dec 23. 143(7):1136-48. 10.1016/j.cell.2010.11.034 PubMed 21183076.
Backbone
  Vector backbone: pDsRed2-C1
  Backbone manufacturer: Clontech
  Backbone size w/o insert (bp): 4700
  Vector type: Mammalian Expression
Growth in bacteria
  Bacterial resistance: Kanamycin, 50 μg/mL
  Growth temperature: 37°C
  Growth strain: DH5alpha
  Copy number: High Copy
Gene/Insert
  Gene/Insert name: RAB5A
  Species: canis familiaris
  Insert size (bp): 699
  Mutation: Q79L
  Tag / fusion protein: DSRed2 (N terminal on backbone)
  Cloning method: Restriction Enzyme; 5′ cloning site Bgl2 (not destroyed); 3′ cloning site Xho1 (not destroyed)
  Sequencing primers: 5′ DsRed1-C 5'-AGCTGGACATCACCTCCCACAACG-3'
Resource information
  A portion of this plasmid was derived from a plasmid made by: Rab5a is from Cecilia Bucci through Addgene, and modified by our group
Terms and licenses: Academic/Nonprofit Terms; Industry Terms: Not Available to Industry
How to cite: DsRed-Rab5-QL was a gift from Edward De Robertis (Addgene plasmid # 29688 ; http://n2t.net/addgene:29688 ; RRID:Addgene_29688)
