[The description below was written by a language model from this plasmid's Addgene catalogue record.]
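Description:
DsRed-Rab5-QL is a mammalian expression plasmid built on the Clontech pDsRed2-C1 backbone (about 4.7 kb without insert). It carries a roughly 700 bp insert encoding dog (Canis familiaris) RAB5A with the Q79L substitution. The coding sequence was placed between the BglII and XhoI sites of the multiple cloning site, both of which remain intact. In this position it is fused in frame to the C-terminus of the backbone's DsRed2 red fluorescent protein, so the tag sits at the N-terminus of Rab5. The plasmid is maintained in E. coli at high copy under kanamycin selection. No feature table accompanies the record, so the promoter, polyadenylation signal, origins and any mammalian selection marker are not explicitly stated. Vectors of this "-C1" series generally drive the fusion from a CMV immediate-early promoter, but that is not confirmed here.

Rab5 is a small GTPase that governs early endosome fusion and trafficking. The Q79L change is the well-known GTPase-deficient mutation that keeps the protein in its GTP-bound, constitutively active state. In transfected cells this typically produces abnormally enlarged endosomes. With the DsRed2 fusion, these giant endosomal compartments can be seen directly by red fluorescence microscopy, and the label can be combined with green or other markers in co-localisation experiments. The associated publication concerns sequestration of glycogen synthase kinase 3 inside multivesicular endosomes during Wnt signalling. This suggests the construct served as an endosome-enlarging marker for locating signalling components within the endosomal pathway. The Rab5a sequence came from an earlier plasmid from another laboratory and was modified by the depositing group.
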