>Addgene plasmid #29688 | DsRed-Rab5-QL | addgene partial sequence | sequence record 35395 | 29688 with DsRed1-N
CCTTGGTCACCTTCAGCTTCACGGTGTTGTGGCCCTCGTAGGGGCGGCCCTCGCCCTCGCCCTCGATCTC
GAACTCGTGGCCGTTCACGGTGCCCTCCATGCGCACCTTGAAGCGCATGAACTCGGTGATGACGTTCTCG
GAGGAGGCCATGGTGGCGACCGGTAGCGCTAGCGGATCTGACGGTTCACTAAACCAGCTCTGCTTATATA
GACCTCCCACCGTACACGCCTACCGCCCATTTGCGTCAATGGGGCGGAGTTGTTACGACATTTTGGAAAG
TCCCGTTGATTTTGGTGCCAAAACAAACTCCCATTGACGTCAATGGGGTGGAGACTTGGAAATCCCCGTG
AGTCAAACCGCTATCCACGCCCATTGATGTACTGCCAAAACCGCATCACCATGGTAATAGCGATGACTAA
TACGTAGATGTACTGCCAAGTAGGAAAGTCCCATAAGGTCATGTACTGGGCATAATGCCAGGCGGGCCAT
TTACCGTCATTGACGTCAATAGGGGGCGTACTTGGCATATGATACACTTGATGTACTGCCAAGTGGGCAG
TTTACCGTAAATACTCCACCCATTGACGTCAATGGAAAGTCCCTATTGGCGTTACTATGGGAACATACGT
CATTATTGACGTCAATGGGCGGGGGTCGTTGGGCGGTCAGCCAGGCGGGCCATTTACCGTAAGTTATGTA
ACGCGGAACTCCATATATGGGCTATGAACTAATGACCCCGTAATTGATTACTATTAATAACTAATGCATG
GCGGTAATACGGTTATCCACAGAATC
