>Addgene plasmid #29688 | DsRed-Rab5-QL | addgene partial sequence | sequence record 36474 | DsRed1-C 5'-AGCTGGACATCACCTCCCACAACG-3'
CAGTACGAGCGCACCGAGGGCCGCCACCACCTGTTCCTGAGATCTGCCGCCATGGCATATCCATATGACG
TCCCAGACTATGCTGGCGCTAGTCGAGGCGCAACAAGACCCAACGGGCCAAATACTGGAAATAAAATATG
CCAGTTCAAACTAGTACTTCTGGGAGAGTCTGCTGTTGGCAAATCAAGCCTAGTGCTTCGTTTTGTGAAG
GGCCAATTTCATGAATTTCAAGAGAGTACCATAGGGGCTGCTTTTCTAACCCAAACTGTGTGTCTTGATG
ATACAACAGTAAAGTTTGAAATATGGGATACAGCTGGTCTAGAACGATACCATAGCTTAGCACCAATGTA
CTACAGAGGAGCACAAGCAGCCATAGTTGTATATGATATCACAAATGAGGAGTCCTTTGCCAGAGCCAAA
AACTGGGTTAAAGAACTTCAGAGGCAAGCCAGTCCTAACATTGTAATAGCTTTATCAGGAAACAAGGCTG
ATCTTGCAAATAAAAGAGCTGTCGATTTCCAGGAAGCACAGTCCTATGCAGATGACAACAGTTTATTATT
CATGGAGACATCAGCTAAAACATCGATGAATGTAAATGAAATATTCATGGCAATAGCTAAAAAGTTGCCA
AAGAACGAACCACAGAATCCAGGAGCAAATTCTGCCAGAGGAAGAGGAGTAGACCTTACTGAACCCACGC
AGCCAACCAGGAATCAGTGTTGTAGTAACTAGCTCGAGCTCAAGCTTCGAATTCTGCAGTCGACGGTACC
GCGGGCCCGGGATCCACCGGATCTAGATAACTGATCATAATCAGCCATACCACATTTGTAGAGGTTTTAC
TTGCTTTAAAAAACCTCCCACACCTCCCCCTGAACCTGAAACATAAAATGAATGCAATTGTTGT
